Addgene plasmid #65572: PAS505 (TJF068)
Purpose: pETDuet-1 Containing FadD V451A
Depositing lab: Pamela Silver. Depositing organization: Harvard Medical School. Publication: Enhancement of E. coli acyl-CoA synthetase FadD activity on medium chain fatty acids. Ford TJ, Way JC. PeerJ. 2015 Jun 30;3:e1040. doi: 10.7717/peerj.1040. eCollection 2015. PubMed 26157619.
Backbone
  Vector backbone: pETDuet-1
  Backbone manufacturer: Novagen
  Backbone size w/o insert (bp): 5420
  Total vector size (bp): 7084
  Vector type: Bacterial Expression
Growth in bacteria
  Bacterial resistance: Ampicillin, 100 μg/mL
  Growth temperature: 37°C
  Growth strain: Mach1
  Copy number: High Copy
Gene/Insert
  Gene/Insert name: FadD with V451A mutation
  Species: E. coli
  Insert size (bp): 1686
  Mutation: V451A
  Promoter: T7 lacO
  Cloning method: Restriction Enzyme; 5′ cloning site NcoI (unknown if destroyed); 3′ cloning site HindIII (unknown if destroyed)
  Sequencing primers: 5′ ctcgatcccgcgaaattaatacg; 3′ CTTAAGCATTATGCGGCCGCAAG
Terms and licenses: Academic/Nonprofit Terms; Industry Terms: Not Available to Industry
How to cite: PAS505 (TJF068) was a gift from Pamela Silver (Addgene plasmid # 65572 ; http://n2t.net/addgene:65572 ; RRID:Addgene_65572)
