[The description below was written by a language model from this plasmid's Addgene catalogue record.]
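Description:
PAS505 (TJF068) is a bacterial expression plasmid built on the Novagen pETDuet-1 backbone, carrying the E. coli acyl-CoA synthetase gene fadD with a V451A point mutation. The total construct is listed at about 7.1 kb, of which the insert accounts for roughly 1.7 kb. It is propagated in E. coli as a high-copy plasmid under ampicillin selection. No feature table accompanies the record, so elements such as the origin of replication and any lacI repressor gene are not itemised, and only the catalogue-level description is available.

The mutant fadD coding sequence was inserted by restriction cloning between NcoI and HindIII sites and is driven by a T7 promoter with a lac operator (T7 lacO). In this arrangement, transcription depends on T7 RNA polymerase supplied by the expression host, and the operator allows repression by LacI until an inducer such as IPTG is added, giving inducible, high-level expression. pETDuet-1 is designed as a dual-expression vector with two T7-driven cloning sites; the record describes only this single insert and does not indicate that a second gene is present, nor does it state whether the protein carries any affinity tag.

FadD activates free fatty acids to their acyl-CoA thioesters. The associated work concerned improving FadD activity on medium-chain fatty acids, so this plasmid is most plausibly used to express the V451A variant in E. coli for comparison of its activity or substrate preference against the wild-type enzyme and other mutants, including in metabolic engineering contexts.
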