>Addgene plasmid #65572 | PAS505 (TJF068) | depositor partial sequence | sequence record 111329 | FadD V451A insert
TTGAAGAAGGTTTGGCTTAACCGTTATCCCGCGGACGTTCCGACGGAGATCAACCCTGACCGTTATCAAT
CTCTGGTAGATATGTTTGAGCAGTCGGTCGCGCGCTACGCCGATCAACCTGCGTTTGTGAATATGGGGGA
GGTAATGACCTTCCGCAAGCTGGAAGAACGCAGTCGCGCGTTTGCCGCTTATTTGCAACAAGGGTTGGGG
CTGAAGAAAGGCGATCGCGTTGCGTTGATGATGCCTAATTTATTGCAATATCCGGTGGCGCTGTTTGGCA
TTTTGCGTGCCGGGATGATCGTCGTAAACGTTAACCCGTTGTATACCCCGCGTGAGCTAGAGCATCAGCT
TAACGATAGCGGCGCATCGGCGATTGTTATCGTGTCTAACTTTGCTCACACACTGGAAAAAGTGGTTGAT
AAAACCGCCGTTCAGCACGTAATTCTGACCCGTATGGGCGATCAGCTATCTACGGCAAAAGGCACGGTAG
TCAATTTCGTTGTTAAATACATCAAGCGTTTGGTGCCGAAATACCATCTGCCAGATGCCATTTCATTTCG
TAGCGCACTGCATAACGGCTACCGGATGCAGTACGTCAAACCCGAACTGGTGCCGGAAGATTTAGCTTTT
CTGCAATACACCGGCGGCACCACTGGTGTGGCGAAAGGCGCGATGCTGACTCACCGCAATATGCTGGCGA
ACCTGGAACAGGTTAACGCGACCTATGGTCCGCTGTTGCATCCGGGCAAAGAGCTGGTGGTGACGGCGCT
GCCGCTGTATCACATTTTTGCCCTGACCATTAACTGCCTGCTGTTTATCGAACTGGGTGGGCAGAACCTG
CTTATCACTAACCCGCGCGATATTCCAGGGTTGGTAAAAGAGTTAGCGAAATATCCGTTTACCGCTATCA
CGGGCGTTAACACCTTGTTCAATGCGTTGCTGAACAATAAAGAGTTCCAGCAGCTGGATTTCTCCAGTCT
GCATCTTTCCGCAGGCGGAGGGATGCCAGTGCAGCAAGTGGTGGCAGAGCGTTGGGTGAAACTGACAGGA
CAGTATCTGCTGGAAGGCTATGGCCTTACCGAGTGTGCGCCGCTGGTCAGCGTTAACCCATATGATATTG
ATTATCATAGTGGAAGCATCGGTTTGCCGGTGCCGTCGACGGAAGCCAAACTGGTGGATGATGATGATAA
TGAAGTACCACCGGGTCAACCGGGTGAGCTTTGTGTCAAAGGGCCGCAGGTGATGCTGGGTTACTGGCAG
CGTCCGGATGCTACAGATGAGATCATCAAAAATGGCTGGTTACACACCGGCGACATCGCGGTGATGGATG
AAGAAGGATTCCTGCGCATTGCCGATCGTAAAAAAGACATGATTCTGGTTTCCGGTTTTAACGTCTATCC
CAACGAGATTGAAGATGTCGTCATGCAGCATCCCGGCGTACAGGAAGTCGCGGCTGTTGGCGTACCTTCC
GGCTCCAGTGGTGAAGCGGTGAAAATCTTCGTAGTGAAAAAAGATCCATCGCTTACCGAAGAGTCACTGG
TGACCTTTTGCCGCCGTCAGCTCACGGGCTACAAAGTACCGAAGCTGGTGGAGTTTCGTGATGAGTTACC
GAAATCTAACGTCGGAAAAATTTTGCGACGAGAATTACGTGACGAAGCGCGCGGCAAAGTGGACAATAAA
GCCTGA
