>Addgene plasmid #65572 | PAS505 (TJF068) | addgene partial sequence | sequence record 114757 | pBRrevBam 5'-GGTGATGTCGGCGATATAGG-3'
CCGGCCACGATGCGTCCGGCGTAGAGGATCGAGATCGATCTCGATCCCGCGAAATTAATACGACTCACTA
TAGGGGAATTGTGAGCGGATAACAATTCCCCTCTAGAAATAATTTTGTTTAACTTTAAGAAGGAGATATA
CCATGGCATTGAAGAAGGTTTGGCTTAACCGTTATCCCGCGGACGTTCCGACGGAGATCAACCCTGACCG
TTATCAATCTCTGGTAGATATGTTTGAGCAGTCGGTCGCGCGCTACGCCGATCAACCTGCGTTTGTGAAT
ATGGGGGAGGTAATGACCTTCCGCAAGCTGGAAGAACGCAGTCGCGCGTTTGCCGCTTATTTGCAACAAG
GGTTGGGGCTGAAGAAAGGCGATCGCGTTGCGTTGATGATGCCTAATTTATTGCAATATCCGGTGGCGCT
GTTTGGCATTTTGCGTGCCGGGATGATCGTCGTAAACGTTAACCCGTTGTATACCCCGCGTGAGCTTGAG
CATCAGCTTAACGATAGCGGCGCATCGGCGATTGTTATCGTGTCTAACTTTGCTCACACACTGGAAAAAG
TGGTTGATAAAACCGCCGTTCAGCACGTAATTCTGACCCGTATGGGCGATCAGCTATCTACGGCAAAAGG
CACGGTAGTCAATTTCGTTGTTAAATACATCAAGCGTTTGGTGCCGAAATACCATCTGCCAGATGCCATT
TCATTTCGTAGCGCACTGCATAACGGCTACCGGATGCAGTACGTCAAACCCGAACTGGTGCCGGAAGATT
TAGCTTTTCTGCAATACACCGGCGGCACCACTGGTGTGGCGAAAGGCGCGATGCTGACTCACCGCAATAT
GCTGGCGAACCTGGAACAGGTTAACGCGACCTATGGTCCGCTGTTGCATCCGGGCAAAGAGCTGGTGGTG
ACGGCGCTGCCGCTGTATCACATTTTTGCCCTGACCATTAACTGCCTGCTGTTTATCGAACTGGGTGGGC
AGAACCTGCTTATCACTAACCCGCGCGATATTCCAGGGTTGGTAAAAGAATTAGCGAAATATCCGTTTAC
CGCTATCACGGG
