>Addgene plasmid #65572 | PAS505 (TJF068) | addgene partial sequence | sequence record 114761 | T7term 5'-GCTAGTTATTGCTCAGCGG-3'
TAGACGAGTCCATGGTGGCTGGCGCTTCAAATTTCGCAGCAGCGGTTTCTTTACCCACTCGAGGGTACCG
ACGTCAGCGATCGCGTGGCCGGCCGATATCCAATTGAGATCTGCCATATGTATATCTCCTTCTTATACTT
AACTAATATACTAAGATGGGGAATTGTTATCCGCTCACAATTCCCCTATAGTGAGTCGTATTAATTTCGA
TTATGCGGCCGTGTACAATACGATTACTTTCTGTTCGACTTAAGCATTATGCGGCCGCAAGCTTGGATCC
TCATTCATTCAGTGATGATGATGGTGATGAGAAGAACCTCAGGCTTTATTGTCCACTTTGCCGCGCGCTT
CGTCACGTAATTCTCGTCGCAAAATTTTTCCGACGTTAGATTTCGGTAACTCATCACGAAACTCCACCAG
CTTCGGTACTTTGTAGCCCGTGAGCTGACGGCGGCAAAAGGTCACCAGTGACTCTTCGGTAAGCGATGGA
TCTTTTTTCACTACGAAGATTTTCACCGCTTCACCACTGGAGCCGGAAGGTACGCCAACAGCCGCGACTT
CCTGTACGCCAGGATGCTGCATGACGACATCTTCAATCTCGTTGGGATAGACGTTAAAACCGGAAACCAG
AATCATGTCTTTTTTACGATCGGCAATGCGCAGGAACCCTTCTTCATCCATCACCGCGATGTCGCCGGTG
TGTAACCAGCCATTTTTGATGATCTCATCTGTAGCATCCGGACGCTGCCAGTAACCCAGCATCACCTGCG
GTCCTTTGACACAAAGCTCACCCGGTTGACCCGGTGGTACTTCATTATCATCATCATCCACCAGTTTGGC
TTCCGTCGACGGCACCGGCAAACCGATGCTACCACTATGATAATCAATATCATA
